>Addgene plasmid #140593 | YCplac33-NAT_NDT1 | addgene full sequence | sequence record 297056 | Addgene NGS Result
ATGACCATGATTACGCCAAGCTTGCATGCCTGCAGGTCGACTCTAGAGGATCCGCGTCACCAACGCAGAG
TCCATGCCGATGCCTTGCTGCTCAAGCACACTGAAATACGCCTCTAGTTGTGTCTCAATATCTGTCTTTA
GAACCATCAATTCCGACAGTTTGAAGCTGTCTATTTGACTAATTCTTGATGTTAGGCTCGGATCTATCTT
AACATTGGCCAACAATTTACTTAATTCTTCTTCCTCCATTGTAGTTCGTTCTTATTCTAATTCTTGCTCC
TTTTTACTCTGGTGATAACTTTTCTATCTCTCAATGCTGAACATTTTTTTTCCCTTTATTATCCAATATT
CCAACCGTTATAAAGTAAGCCTTATCGAACACAATCCACGGCGCACGCAAGGGACAGCAAATTTCGAGAA
TTAATGAATAGCCAGTAGTAAGATCCGTATTGATAAAGGTCATAGATCCCAACCTTTATGTGAGCCAGCC
CGAAGGGCCCTTTAAATGACTCTCATAATATGGTCCAATAGCACCAATTTCTAGGGGTTACCCACCGGCC
TAGTGCTTAATCGAATTCTGAAAAGAATCTCTACTACAGACTGCCAACCGTAATAGTAGTGAGATCAACA
CTGAAGGCAGCAGTCTTTAGCACAATGACACAGACTGATAATCCTGTCCCCAACTGCGGTTTACTGCCCG
AGCAGCAGTATTGCTCTGCAGACCATGAAGAGCCACTGTTGTTGCATGAAGAACAATTGATATTCCCTGA
TCATTCCTCCCAACTGTCCTCAGCAGATATCATCGAGCCCATCAAGATGAACAGCAGTACTGAGTCAATT
ATAGGGACAACGCTGCGAAAGAAATGGGTACCACTATCCTCAACTCAGATCACAGCTCTTTCCGGCGCAT
TTGCTGGATTCTTATCAGGTGTGGCAGTATGTCCCCTCGATGTTGCCAAAACGCGATTGCAAGCACAAGG
ACTACAAACTAGGTTCGAGAACCCCTACTATAGGGGGATAATGGGGACATTAAGTACTATAGTAAGAGAC
GAAGGCCCGCGGGGCCTCTACAAAGGGCTGGTACCGATTGTCCTGGGCTACTTCCCAACCTGGATGATAT
ACTTCTCCGTGTATGAATTCAGCAAAAAGTTCTTTCACGGCATCTTCCCACAGTTTGATTTTGTTGCTCA
GTCATGTGCTGCAATCACGGCAGGCGCTGCATCTACCACCTTGACCAACCCAATCTGGGTTGTGAAGACA
AGACTTATGCTGCAATCAAACCTCGGTGAGCACCCCACACATTACAAAGGCACTTTCGATGCATTCAGAA
AGCTATTTTATCAGGAAGGGTTTAAAGCATTATATGCGGGGCTGGTCCCCTCATTATTAGGGCTATTTCA
TGTGGCTATCCATTTCCCTATATACGAAGATTTGAAGGTAAGATTTCACTGCTATTCTCGGGAGAACAAC
ACCAACTCCATCAACTTGCAACGGTTGATCATGGCATCGTCCGTCTCTAAGATGATTGCATCAGCAGTAA
CATATCCGCACGAAATTTTACGAACCAGAATGCAACTGAAATCAGATATACCAGATTCCATTCAACGACG
TCTGTTCCCCCTCATTAAAGCAACTTATGCACAAGAGGGACTAAAGGGATTTTATTCTGGATTTACTACT
AACCTAGTACGAACCATTCCGGCCTCGGCAATCACTCTAGTGTCCTTTGAGTATTTCAGAAACCGCCTAG
AAAATATTAGCACTATGGTAATTTAAAGCCTTAAAATTCACACACGCCACACATTGAGTGTGCTATGAAT
ATGCCTGCGCTAATATTTTAGGTATTACAGCTTGTAAATATACCAAATAAGGTAAGCCTCTCTTTTCCTA
ATACTAAAAGGATTTGCATCGAACAGCCCACCAAATGCTTTGCGCACACATTATATACACCCACATGATT
CTATAGACAAAATATACTTATACATTTTCATAGTCTTGACAATATTCTACATTGGCCGTTTTCTTGGCAC
TATTTTAGCTTATCCTTACCAAAATAGTCTCTTTTTTAAATACTATTTTTGAAGCGGAAATAGGTGCGAA
CAAATGAATGGCTTCAATTTAGTGCGATAAAGACGTAAAGCATAAACCAGTGAAGATCATAGCACTAAGA
AGGCGCCTGTACTGTTCCTCGTGTTGGAATTCACTGGCCGTCGTTTTACAACGTCGTGACTGGGAAAACC
CTGGCGTTACCCAACTTAATCGCCTTGCAGCACATCCCCCTTTCGCCAGCTGGCGTAATAGCGAAGAGGC
CCGCACCGATCGCCCTTCCCAACAGTTGCGCAGCCTGAATGGCGAATGGCGCCTGATGCGGTATTTTCTC
CTTACGCATCTGTGCGGTATTTCACACCGCATAATCGCTGGGCCATTCTCATGAAGAATATCTTGAATTT
ATTGTCATATTACTAGTTGGTGTGGAAGTCCTAATATCGGTGATCAATATAGTGGTTGACATGCTGGCTA
GTCAACATTGAGCCTTTTGATCATGCAAATATATTACGGTATTTTACAATCAAATATCAAACTTAACTAT
TGACTTTATAACTTATTTAGGTGGTAACATTCTTATAAAAAAGAAAAAAATTACTGCAAAACAGTACTAG
CTTTTAACTTGTATCCTAGGTTATCTATGCTGTCTCACCATAGAGAATATTACCTATTTCAGAATGTATG
TCCATGATTCGCCGGGTAAATACATATAATACACAAATCTGGCTTAATAAAGTCTATAATATATCTCATA
AAGAAGTGCTAAATTGGCTAGTGCTATATATTTTTAAGAAAATTTCTTTTGACTAAGTCCATATCGACTT
TGTAAAAGTTCACATTAGCATACATATATTACACGAGCCAGAAATAGTAACTTTTGCCTAAATCACAAAT
TGCAAAATTTAATTGCTTGCAAAAGGTCACATGCTTATAATCAACTTTTTTAAAAATTTAAAATACTTTT
TTATTTTTTATTTTTAAACATAAATGAAATAATTTATTTATTGTTTATGATTACCGAAACATAAAACCTG
CTCAAGAAAAAGAAACTGTTTTGTCCTTGGAAAAAAAGCACTACCTAGGAGCGGCCAAAATGCCGAGGCT
TTCATAGCTTAAACTCTTTACAGAAAATAGGCATTATAGATCAGTTCGAGTTTTCTTATTCTTCCTTCCG
GTTTTATCGTCACAGTTTTACAGTAAATAAGTATCACCTCTTAGAGTTCGATGATAAGCTGTCAAACATG
AGAATTAATTCCACATGTTAAAATAGTGAAGGAGCATGTTCGGCACACAGTGGACCGAACGTGGGGTAAG
TGCACTAGGGTCCGGTTAAACGGATCTCGCATTGATGAGGCAACGCTAATTATCAACATATAGATTGTTA
TCTATCTGCATGAACACGAAATCTTTACTTGACGACTTGAGGCTGATGGTGTTTATGCAAAGAAACCACT
GTGTTTAATATGTGTCACTGTTTGATATTACTGTCAGCGTAGAAGATAATAGTAAAAGCGGTTAATAAGT
GTATTTGAGATAAGTGTGATAAAGTTTTTACAGCGAAAAGACGATAAATACAAGAAAATGATTACGAGGA
TACGGAGAGAGGTATGTACATGTGTATTTATATACTAAGCTGCCGGCGGTTGTTTGCAAGACCGAGAAAA
GGCTAGCAAGAATCGGGTCATTGTAGCGTATGCGCCTGTGAACATTCTCTTCAACAAGTTTGATTCCATT
GCGGTGAAATGGTAAAAGTCAACCCCCTGCGATGTATATTTTCCTGTACAATCAATCAAAAAGCCAAATG
ATTTAGCATTATCTTTACATCTTGTTATTTTACAGATTTTATGTTTAGATCTTTTATGCTTGCTTTTCAA
AAGGCTTGCAGGCAAGTGCACAAACAATACTTAAATAAATACTACTCAGTAATAACCTATTTCTTAGCAT
TTTTGACGAAATTTGCTATTTTGTTAGAGTCTTTTACACCATTTGTCTCCACACCTCCGCTTACATCAAC
ACCAATAACGCCATTTAATCTAAGCGCATCACCAACATTTTCTGGCGTCAGTCCACCAGCTAACATAAAA
TGTAAGCTCTCGGGGCTCTCTTGCCTTCCAACCCAGTCAGAAATCGAGTTCCAATCCAAAAGTTCACCTG
TCCCACCTGCTTCTGAATCAAACAAGGGAATAAACGAATGAGGTTTCTGTGAAGCTGCACTGAGTAGTAT
GTTGCAGTCTTTTGGAAATACGAGTCTTTTAATAACTGGCAAACCGAGGAACTCTTGGTATTCTTGCCAC
GACTCATCTCCATGCAGTTGGACGATCGATGATAAGCTGTCAAACATGAGAATTGGGTAATAACTGATAT
AATTAAATTGAAGCTCTAATTTGTGAGTTTAGTATACATGCATTTACTTATAATACAGTTTTTTAGTTTT
GCTGGCCGCATCTTCTCAAATATGCTTCCCAGCCTGCTTTTCTGTAACGTTCACCCTCTACCTTAGCATC
CCTTCCCTTTGCAAATAGTCCTCTTCCAACAATAATAATGTCAGATCCTGTAGAGACCACATCATCCACG
GTTCTATACTGTTGACCCAATGCGTCTCCCTTGTCATCTAAACCCACACCGGGTGTCATAATCAACCAAT
CGTAACCTTCATCTCTTCCACCCATGTCTCTTTGAGCAATAAAGCCGATAACAAAATCTTTGTCGCTCTT
CGCAATGTCAACAGTACCCTTAGTATATTCTCCAGTAGATAGGGAGCCCTTGCATGACAATTCTGCTAAC
ATCAAAAGGCCTCTAGGTTCCTTTGTTACTTCTTCTGCCGCCTGCTTCAAACCGCTAACAATACCTGGGC
CCACCACACCGTGTGCATTCGTAATGTCTGCCCATTCTGCTATTCTGTATACACCCGCAGAGTACTGCAA
TTTGACTGTATTACCAATGTCAGCAAATTTTCTGTCTTCGAAGAGTAAAAAATTGTACTTGGCGGATAAT
GCCTTTAGCGGCTTAACTGTGCCCTCGCCCGGCCAGCGACATGGAGGCCCAGAATACCCTCCTTGACAGT
CTTGACGTGCGCAGCTCAGGGGCATGATGTGACTGTCGCCCGTACATTTAGCCCATACATCCCCATGTAT
AATCATTTGCATCCATACATTTTGATGGCCGCACGGCGCGAAGCAAAAATTACGGCTCCTCGCTGCAGAC
CTGCGAGCAGGGAAACGCTCCCCTCACAGACGCGTTGAATTGTCCCCACGCCGCGCCCCTGTAGAGAAAT
ATAAAAGGTTAGGATTTGCCACTGAGGTTCTTCTTTCATATACTTCCTTTTAAAATCTTGCTAGGATACA
GTTCTCACATCACATCCGAACATAAACAACTATGGGCACAACCTTGGATGATACTGCCTACAGGTACAGA
ACCTCTGTGCCGGGAGACGCTGAGGCAATAGAGGCACTAGATGGCTCCTTCACAACGGACACCGTTTTTA
GAGTTACTGCCACGGGAGATGGGTTCACTTTACGTGAAGTCCCGGTTGACCCTCCATTGACAAAAGTCTT
TCCAGACGATGAGTCTGACGACGAATCAGACGACGGGGAAGATGGAGATCCAGACTCTAGAACTTTTGTT
GCTTATGGTGATGATGGCGATTTGGCCGGGTTCGTCGTCGTGAGCTACTCTGGTTGGAATAGGAGGTTGA
CGGTCGAGGACATCGAGGTTGCACCTGAGCATAGAGGACATGGGGTGGGCAGAGCCTTGATGGGCCTGGC
TACAGAATTTGCTCGTGAACGTGGGGCGGGGCATCTATGGCTTGAAGTCACAAATGTCAATGCTCCCGCA
ATACATGCATATAGACGTATGGGTTTTACCCTGTGCGGGCTTGATACAGCTTTGTACGATGGAACCGCTA
GTGACGGTGAACAAGCCTTATATATGTCCATGCCTTGCCCTTAATCAGTACTGACAATAAAAAGATTCTT
GTTTTCAAGAACTTGTCATTTGTATAGTTTTTTTATATTGTAGTTGTTCTATTTTAATCAAATGTTAGCG
TGATTTATATTTTTTTTCGCCTCGACATCATCTGCCCAGATGCGAAGTTAAGTGCGCAGAAAGTAATATC
ATGCGTCAATCGTATGTGAATGCTGGTCGCTATACTGCTGTCGATTCCATATGCGTATATATACCAATCT
AAGTCTGTGCTCCTTCCTTCGTTCTTCCTTCTGTTCGGAGATTACCGAATCAAAAAAATTTCAAGGAAAC
CGAAATCAAAAAAAAGAATAAAAAAAAAATGATGAATTGAAAAGCTAATTCTTGAAGACGAAAGGGCCTC
GTGATACGCCTATTTTTATAGGTTAATGTCATGATAATAATGGTTTCTTAGACGTCAGGTGGCACTTTTC
GGGGAAATGTGCGCGGAACCCCTATTTGTTTATTTTTCTAAATACATTCAAATATGTATCCGCTCATGAG
ACAATAACCCTGATAAATGCTTCAATAATATTGAAAAAGGAAGAGTATGAGTATTCAACATTTCCGTGTC
GCCCTTATTCCCTTTTTTGCGGCATTTTGCCTTCCTGTTTTTGCTCACCCAGAAACGCTGGTGAAAGTAA
AAGATGCTGAAGATCAGTTGGGTGCACGAGTGGGTTACATCGAACTGGATCTCAACAGCGGTAAGATCCT
TGAGAGTTTTCGCCCCGAAGAACGTTTTCCAATGATGAGCACTTTTAAAGTTCTGCTATGTGGCGCGGTA
TTATCCCGTATTGACGCCGGGCAAGAGCAACTCGGTCGCCGCATACACTATTCTCAGAATGACTTGGTTG
AGTACTCACCAGTCACAGAAAAGCATCTTACGGATGGCATGACAGTAAGAGAATTATGCAGTGCTGCCAT
AACCATGAGTGATAACACTGCGGCCAACTTACTTCTGACAACGATCGGAGGACCGAAGGAGCTAACCGCT
TTTTTGCACAACATGGGGGATCATGTAACTCGCCTTGATCGTTGGGAACCGGAGCTGAATGAAGCCATAC
CAAACGACGAGCGTGACACCACGATGCCTGTAGCAATGGCAACAACGTTGCGCAAACTATTAACTGGCGA
ACTACTTACTCTAGCTTCCCGGCAACAATTAATAGACTGGATGGAGGCGGATAAAGTTGCAGGACCACTT
CTGCGCTCGGCCCTTCCGGCTGGCTGGTTTATTGCTGATAAATCTGGAGCCGGTGAGCGTGGGTCTCGCG
GTATCATTGCAGCACTGGGGCCAGATGGTAAGCCCTCCCGTATCGTAGTTATCTACACGACGGGGAGTCA
GGCAACTATGGATGAACGAAATAGACAGATCGCTGAGATAGGTGCCTCACTGATTAAGCATTGGTAACTG
TCAGACCAAGTTTACTCATATATACTTTAGATTGATTTAAAACTTCATTTTTAATTTAAAAGGATCTAGG
TGAAGATCCTTTTTGATAATCTCATGACCAAAATCCCTTAACGTGAGTTTTCGTTCCACTGAGCGTCAGA
CCCCGTAGAAAAGATCAAAGGATCTTCTTGAGATCCTTTTTTTCTGCGCGTAATCTGCTGCTTGCAAACA
AAAAAACCACCGCTACCAGCGGTGGTTTGTTTGCCGGATCAAGAGCTACCAACTCTTTTTCCGAAGGTAA
CTGGCTTCAGCAGAGCGCAGATACCAAATACTGTTCTTCTAGTGTAGCCGTAGTTAGGCCACCACTTCAA
GAACTCTGTAGCACCGCCTACATACCTCGCTCTGCTAATCCTGTTACCAGTGGCTGCTGCCAGTGGCGAT
AAGTCGTGTCTTACCGGGTTGGACTCAAGACGATAGTTACCGGATAAGGCGCAGCGGTCGGGCTGAACGG
GGGGTTCGTGCACACAGCCCAGCTTGGAGCGAACGACCTACACCGAACTGAGATACCTACAGCGTGAGCT
ATGAGAAAGCGCCACGCTTCCCGAAGGGAGAAAGGCGGACAGGTATCCGGTAAGCGGCAGGGTCGGAACA
GGAGAGCGCACGAGGGAGCTTCCAGGGGGAAACGCCTGGTATCTTTATAGTCCTGTCGGGTTTCGCCACC
TCTGACTTGAGCGTCGATTTTTGTGATGCTCGTCAGGGGGGCGGAGCCTATGGAAAAACGCCAGCAACGC
GGCCTTTTTACGGTTCCTGGCCTTTTGCTGGCCTTTTGCTCACATGTTCTTTCCTGCGTTATCCCCTGAT
TCTGTGGATAACCGTATTACCGCCTTTGAGTGAGCTGATACCGCTCGCCGCAGCCGAACGACCGAGCGCA
GCGAGTCAGTGAGCGAGGAAGCGGAAGAGCGCCCAATACGCAAACCGCCTCTCCCCGCGCGTTGGCCGAT
TCATTAATGCAGCTGGCACGACAGGTTTCCCGACTGGAAAGCGGGCAGTGAGCGCAACGCAATTAATGTG
AGTTAGCTCACTCATTAGGCACCCCAGGCTTTACACTTTATGCTTCCGGCTCGTATGTTGTGTGGAATTG
TGAGCGGATAACAATTTCACACAGGAAACAGCT
Features (pLannotate 1.2.2; 20 found; start..end, strand, type, name):
     18..53      -  misc_feature   MCS (fragment): pUC18/19 multiple cloning site
     55..249     -  CDS            NAS2 (fragment): PSMD9_YEAST - Experimental evidence at protein level: Swiss-Prot protein existence level 1. Acts as a chaperone during the assembly of the 26S proteasome, specifically of the base subcomplex of the 19S regulatory complex (RC). During the base subcomplex assembly is part of a NAS2:RPT4:RPT5 module; NAS2 is released during the further base assembly process. From Saccharomyces cerevisiae (strain ATCC 204508 / S288c) (Baker's yeast).
    655..1773    +  CDS            YIA6: YIA6_YEAST - Also known as NDT1 From Saccharomyces cerevisiae (strain ATCC 204508 / S288c) (Baker's yeast).
   2199..2356    +  CDS            lacZα (fragment): LacZα fragment of β-galactosidase; lacZ fragment
   2362..2413    -  misc_feature   bom (fragment): basis of mobility region from pBR322
   2418..2528    +  CDS            RMD1 (fragment): RMD1_YEAST - Experimental evidence at protein level: Swiss-Prot protein existence level 1. Required for sporulation where it is believed to have a role in meiotic nuclear division. From Saccharomyces cerevisiae (strain ATCC 204508 / S288c) (Baker's yeast).
   2976..4138    -  misc_feature   CEN/ARS: S. cerevisiae CEN4 centromere fused to the autonomously replicating sequence ARS1/ARS416
   4365..4383    -  promoter       tet promoter (fragment): E. coli promoter for tetracycline efflux protein gene
   4473..5066    -  CDS            URA3 (fragment): orotidine-5'-phosphate decarboxylase, required for uracil biosynthesis; S. cerevisiae URA3; yeast auxotrophic marker, counterselectable with 5-fluoroorotic acid (5-FOA)
   5078..5420    +  promoter       TEF promoter: Ashbya gossypii TEF promoter
   5416..5991    +  CDS            sta: STA_STRLA - Experimental evidence at protein level: Swiss-Prot protein existence level 1. Involved in resistance to streptothricin, a broad-spectrum antibiotic produced by streptomycetes. Detoxifies streptothricin via acetylation of the beta amino group of the first beta-lysyl moiety of streptothricin. From Streptomyces lavendulae.
   6000..6197    +  terminator     TEF terminator: Ashbya gossypii TEF terminator
   6208..6341    -  promoter       URA3 promoter (fragment): S. cerevisiae URA3
   6452..6556    +  promoter       AmpR promoter: bla
   6557..7417    +  CDS            AmpR: β-lactamase; bla; confers resistance to ampicillin, carbenicillin, and related antibiotics
   7588..8176    +  rep_origin     ori: high-copy-number ColE1/pMB1/pBR322/pUC origin of replication
   8359..8451    +  CDS            lacI (fragment): lac repressor; lacI; The lac repressor binds to the lac operator to inhibit transcription in E. coli. This inhibition can be relieved by adding lactose or isopropyl-β-D-thiogalactopyranoside (IPTG).
   8464..8485    +  protein_bind   CAP binding site: CAP binding activates transcription in the presence of cAMP. E. coli catabolite activator protein
   8500..8530    +  promoter       lac promoter: promoter for the E. coli lac operon
   8538..8554    +  protein_bind   lac operator: The lac repressor binds to the lac operator to inhibit transcription in E. coli. This inhibition can be relieved by adding lactose or isopropyl-β-D-thiogalactopyranoside (IPTG). lac repressor encoded by lacI
