[The description below was written by a language model from this plasmid's Addgene catalogue record and pLannotate feature annotations shown in this document.]
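Description:
YCplac33-NAT_NDT1 is a low-copy centromeric yeast–E. coli shuttle plasmid of about 8.6 kb, built on the YCplac33 backbone and intended for expressing the NDT1 gene in Saccharomyces cerevisiae. In yeast it is maintained through a CEN4/ARS1 element, which provides autonomous replication and chromosome-like segregation at roughly single-copy level. In E. coli it replicates from a high-copy ColE1/pUC-type origin and is selected with ampicillin via the β-lactamase gene. The original URA3 auxotrophic marker has been disrupted: the feature table shows remnants of the URA3 coding sequence and promoter flanking a nourseothricin resistance cassette. That cassette consists of a streptothricin acetyltransferase gene driven by the Ashbya gossypii TEF promoter and closed by the TEF terminator. It allows dominant drug selection in yeast irrespective of the strain's auxotrophies.

The payload is a roughly 2.2 kb genomic fragment of S. cerevisiae carrying NDT1 (also known as YIA6 or YIL006W), inserted by Gibson assembly into the pUC-style polylinker and interrupting the lacZα region. The complete open reading frame is present together with its native upstream and downstream sequences, so expression is controlled by the gene's own promoter and 3′ UTR rather than a heterologous promoter. No epitope tag or reporter is annotated. A short fragment of the neighbouring NAS2 gene appears at one end of the insert, most likely adjacent genomic sequence carried along with the promoter region. The associated publication concerns mitochondrial NAD transport, so the plasmid is suited to near-endogenous expression or complementation of NDT1 in yeast strains. The specific experiments are not stated in the record.
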