Addgene plasmid #140593: YCplac33-NAT_NDT1
Purpose: Express NDT1 in S. cerevisiae
Depositing lab: David Sabatini. Depositing organization: Whitehead Institute for Biomedical Research. Publication: MCART1/SLC25A51 is required for mitochondrial NAD transport. Kory N, Uit de Bos J, van der Rijt S, Jankovic N, Gura M, Arp N, Pena IA, Prakash G, Chan SH, Kunchok T, Lewis CA, Sabatini DM. Sci Adv. 2020 Oct 21;6(43):eabe5310. doi: 10.1126/sciadv.abe5310. Print 2020 Oct. PubMed 33087354.
Backbone
  Vector backbone: YCplac33C
  Total vector size (bp): 8584
  Modifications to backbone: NAT (Nourseothricin) selection marker instead of URA3
  Vector type: Yeast Expression
  Selectable markers: NAT (Nourseothricin)
Growth in bacteria
  Bacterial resistance: Ampicillin, 100 μg/mL
  Growth temperature: 37°C
  Growth strain: DH5alpha
  Copy number: Unknown
Gene/Insert
  Gene/Insert name: NDT1 with 5' and 3' UTRs (alt name: YIA6; YIL006W)
  Species: S. cerevisiae (budding yeast)
  Insert size (bp): 2200
  Entrez Gene: YIA6 (a.k.a. YIL006W, NDT1)
  Promoter: NDT1 promoter and 3'UTR
  Cloning method: Gibson Cloning
  Sequencing primers: 5′ M13 rev caggaaacagctatgac; 3′ M13 fwd actggccgtcgttttac
Terms and licenses: Academic/Nonprofit Terms; Industry Terms: Not Available to Industry
How to cite: YCplac33-NAT_NDT1 was a gift from David Sabatini (Addgene plasmid # 140593 ; http://n2t.net/addgene:140593 ; RRID:Addgene_140593)
