>Addgene plasmid #140593 | YCplac33-NAT_NDT1 | depositor partial sequence | sequence record 272965 | Insert
CAAGCTTGCATGCCTGCAGGTCGACTCTAGAGGATCCGCGTCACCAACGCAGAGTCCATGCCGATGCCTT
GCTGCTCAAGCACACTGAAATACGCCTCTAGTTGTGTCTCAATATCTGTCTTTAGAACCATCAATTCCGA
CAGTTTGAAGCTGTCTATTTGACTAATTCTTGATGTTAGGCTCGGATCTATCTTAACATTGGCCAACAAT
TTACTTAATTCTTCTTCCTCCATTGTAGTTCGTTCTTATTCTAATTCTTGCTCCTTTTTACTCTGGTGAT
AACTTTTCTATCTCTCAATGCTGAACATTTTTTTTCCCTTTATTATCCAATATTCCAACCGTTATAAAGT
AAGCCTTATCGAACACAATCCACGGCGCACGCAAGGGACAGCAAATTTCGAGAATTAATGAATAGCCAGT
AGTAAGATCCGTATTGATAAAGGTCATAGATCCCAACCTTTATGTGAGCCAGCCCGAAGGGCCCTTTAAA
TGACTCTCATAATATGGTCCAATAGCACCAATTTCTAGGGGTTACCCACCGGCCTAGTGCTTAATCGAAT
TCTGAAAAGAATCTCTACTACAGACTGCCAACCGTAATAGTAGTGAGATCAACACTGAAGGCAGCAGTCT
TTAGCACAATGACACAGACTGATAATCCTGTCCCCAACTGCGGTTTACTGCCCGAGCAGCAGTATTGCTC
TGCAGACCATGAAGAGCCACTGTTGTTGCATGAAGAACAATTGATATTCCCTGATCATTCCTCCCAACTG
TCCTCAGCAGATATCATCGAGCCCATCAAGATGAACAGCAGTACTGAGTCAATTATAGGGACAACGCTGC
GAAAGAAATGGGTACCACTATCCTCAACTCAGATCACAGCTCTTTCCGGCGCATTTGCTGGATTCTTATC
AGGTGTGGCAGTATGTCCCCTCGATGTTGCCAAAACGCGATTGCAAGCACAAGGACTACAAACTAGGTTC
GAGAACCCCTACTATAGGGGGATAATGGGGACATTAAGTACTATAGTAAGAGACGAAGGCCCGCGGGGCC
TCTACAAAGGGCTGGTACCGATTGTCCTGGGCTACTTCCCAACCTGGATGATATACTTCTCCGTGTATGA
ATTCAGCAAAAAGTTCTTTCACGGCATCTTCCCACAGTTTGATTTTGTTGCTCAGTCATGTGCTGCAATC
ACGGCAGGCGCTGCATCTACCACCTTGACCAACCCAATCTGGGTTGTGAAGACAAGACTTATGCTGCAAT
CAAACCTCGGTGAGCACCCCACACATTACAAAGGCACTTTCGATGCATTCAGAAAGCTATTTTATCAGGA
AGGGTTTAAAGCATTATATGCGGGGCTGGTCCCCTCATTATTAGGGCTATTTCATGTGGCTATCCATTTC
CCTATATACGAAGATTTGAAGGTAAGATTTCACTGCTATTCTCGGGAGAACAACACCAACTCCATCAACT
TGCAACGGTTGATCATGGCATCGTCCGTCTCTAAGATGATTGCATCAGCAGTAACATATCCGCACGAAAT
TTTACGAACCAGAATGCAACTGAAATCAGATATACCAGATTCCATTCAACGACGTCTGTTCCCCCTCATT
AAAGCAACTTATGCACAAGAGGGACTAAAGGGATTTTATTCTGGATTTACTACTAACCTAGTACGAACCA
TTCCGGCCTCGGCAATCACTCTAGTGTCCTTTGAGTATTTCAGAAACCGCCTAGAAAATATTAGCACTAT
GGTAATTTAAAGCCTTAAAATTCACACACGCCACACATTGAGTGTGCTATGAATATGCCTGCGCTAATAT
TTTAGGTATTACAGCTTGTAAATATACCAAATAAGGTAAGCCTCTCTTTTCCTAATACTAAAAGGATTTG
CATCGAACAGCCCACCAAATGCTTTGCGCACACATTATATACACCCACATGATTCTATAGACAAAATATA
CTTATACATTTTCATAGTCTTGACAATATTCTACATTGGCCGTTTTCTTGGCACTATTTTAGCTTATCCT
TACCAAAATAGTCTCTTTTTTAAATACTATTTTTGAAGCGGAAATAGGTGCGAACAAATGAATGGCTTCA
ATTTAGTGCGATAAAGACGTAAAGCATAAACCAGTGAAGATCATAGCACTAAGAAGGCGCCTGTACTGTT
CCTCGTGTTG
